>Addgene plasmid #76609 | DGKE gRNA (BRDN0001147022) | addgene full sequence | sequence record 186164 | Addgene Assembled Sequence
CCCGGGTGCAAAGATGGATAAAGTTTTAAACAGAGAGGAATCTTTGCAGCTAATGGACCTTCTAGGTCTT
GAAAGGAGTGGGAATTGGCTCCGGTGCCCGTCAGTGGGCAGAGCGCACATCGCCCACAGTCCCCGAGAAG
TTGGGGGGAGGGGTCGGCAATTGATCCGGTGCCTAGAGAAGGTGGCGCGGGGTAAACTGGGAAAGTGATG
TCGTGTACTGGCTCCGCCTTTTTCCCGAGGGTGGGGGAGAACCGTATATAAGTGCAGTAGTCGCCGTGAA
CGTTCTTTTTCGCAACGGGTTTGCCGCCAGAACACAGGTAAGTGCCGTGTGTGGTTCCCGCGGGCCTGGC
CTCTTTACGGGTTATGGCCCTTGCGTGCCTTGAATTACTTCCACCTGGCTGCAGTACGTGATTCTTGATC
CCGAGCTTCGGGTTGGAAGTGGGTGGGAGAGTTCGAGGCCTTGCGCTTAAGGAGCCCCTTCGCCTCGTGC
TTGAGTTGAGGCCTGGCCTGGGCGCTGGGGCCGCCGCGTGCGAATCTGGTGGCACCTTCGCGCCTGTCTC
GCTGCTTTCGATAAGTCTCTAGCCATTTAAAATTTTTGATGACCTGCTGCGACGCTTTTTTTCTGGCAAG
ATAGTCTTGTAAATGCGGGCCAAGATCTGCACACTGGTATTTCGGTTTTTGGGGCCGCGGGCGGCGACGG
GGCCCGTGCGTCCCAGCGCACATGTTCGGCGAGGCGGGGCCTGCGAGCGCGGCCACCGAGAATCGGACGG
GGGTAGTCTCAAGCTGGCCGGCCTGCTCTGGTGCCTGGCCTCGCGCCGCCGTGTATCGCCCCGCCCTGGG
CGGCAAGGCTGGCCCGGTCGGCACCAGTTGCGTGAGCGGAAAGATGGCCGCTTCCCGGCCCTGCTGCAGG
GAGCTCAAAATGGAGGACGCGGCGCTCGGGAGAGCGGGCGGGTGAGTCACCCACACAAAGGAAAAGGGCC
TTTCCGTCCTCAGCCGTCGCTTCATGTGACTCCACGGAGTACCGGGCGCCGTCCAGGCACCTCGATTAGT
TCTCGAGCTTTTGGAGTACGTCGTCTTTAGGTTGGGGGGAGGGGTTTTATGCGATGGAGTTTCCCCACAC
TGAGTGGGTGGAGACTGAAGTTAGGCCAGCTTGGCACTTGATGTAATTCTCCTTGGAATTTGCCCTTTTT
GAGTTTGGATCTTGGTTCATTCTCAAGCCTCAGACAGTGGTTCAAAGTTTTTTTCTTCCATTTCAGGTGT
CGTGACGTACGGCCACCATGACCGAGTACAAGCCCACGGTGCGCCTCGCCACCCGCGACGACGTCCCCAG
GGCCGTACGCACCCTCGCCGCCGCGTTCGCCGACTACCCCGCCACGCGCCACACCGTCGATCCGGACCGC
CACATCGAGCGGGTCACCGAGCTGCAAGAACTCTTCCTCACGCGCGTCGGGCTCGACATCGGCAAGGTGT
GGGTCGCGGACGACGGCGCCGCCGTGGCGGTCTGGACCACGCCGGAGAGCGTCGAAGCGGGGGCGGTGTT
CGCCGAGATCGGCCCGCGCATGGCCGAGTTGAGCGGTTCCCGGCTGGCCGCGCAGCAACAGATGGAAGGC
CTCCTGGCGCCGCACCGGCCCAAGGAGCCCGCGTGGTTCCTGGCCACCGTCGGAGTCTCGCCCGACCACC
AGGGCAAGGGTCTGGGCAGCGCCGTCGTGCTCCCCGGAGTGGAGGCGGCCGAGCGCGCCGGGGTGCCCGC
CTTCCTGGAGACCTCCGCGCCCCGCAACCTCCCCTTCTACGAGCGGCTCGGCTTCACCGTCACCGCCGAC
GTCGAGGTGCCCGAAGGACCGCGCACCTGGTGCATGACCCGCAAGCCCGGTGCCTGAACGCGTTAAGTCG
ACAATCAACCTCTGGATTACAAAATTTGTGAAAGATTGACTGGTATTCTTAACTATGTTGCTCCTTTTAC
GCTATGTGGATACGCTGCTTTAATGCCTTTGTATCATGCTATTGCTTCCCGTATGGCTTTCATTTTCTCC
TCCTTGTATAAATCCTGGTTGCTGTCTCTTTATGAGGAGTTGTGGCCCGTTGTCAGGCAACGTGGCGTGG
TGTGCACTGTGTTTGCTGACGCAACCCCCACTGGTTGGGGCATTGCCACCACCTGTCAGCTCCTTTCCGG
GACTTTCGCTTTCCCCCTCCCTATTGCCACGGCGGAACTCATCGCCGCCTGCCTTGCCCGCTGCTGGACA
GGGGCTCGGCTGTTGGGCACTGACAATTCCGTGGTGTTGTCGGGGAAATCATCGTCCTTTCCTTGGCTGC
TCGCCTGTGTTGCCACCTGGATTCTGCGCGGGACGTCCTTCTGCTACGTCCCTTCGGCCCTCAATCCAGC
GGACCTTCCTTCCCGCGGCCTGCTGCCGGCTCTGCGGCCTCTTCCGCGTCTTCGCCTTCGCCCTCAGACG
AGTCGGATCTCCCTTTGGGCCGCCTCCCCGCGTCGACTTTAAGACCAATGACTTACAAGGCAGCTGTAGA
TCTTAGCCACTTTTTAAAAGAAAAGGGGGGACTGGAAGGGCTAATTCACTCCCAACGAAGACAAGATCTG
CTTTTTGCTTGTACTGGGTCTCTCTGGTTAGACCAGATCTGAGCCTGGGAGCTCTCTGGCTAACTAGGGA
ACCCACTGCTTAAGCCTCAATAAAGCTTGCCTTGAGTGCTTCAAGTAGTGTGTGCCCGTCTGTTGTGTGA
CTCTGGTAACTAGAGATCCCTCAGACCCTTTTAGTCAGTGTGGAAAATCTCTAGCAGTACGTATAGTAGT
TCATGTCATCTTATTATTCAGTATTTATAACTTGCAAAGAAATGAATATCAGAGAGTGAGAGGAACTTGT
TTATTGCAGCTTATAATGGTTACAAATAAAGCAATAGCATCACAAATTTCACAAATAAAGCATTTTTTTC
ACTGCATTCTAGTTGTGGTTTGTCCAAACTCATCAATGTATCTTATCATGTCTGGCTCTAGCTATCCCGC
CCCTAACTCCGCCCATCCCGCCCCTAACTCCGCCCAGTTCCGCCCATTCTCCGCCCCATGGCTGACTAAT
TTTTTTTATTTATGCAGAGGCCGAGGCCGCCTCGGCCTCTGAGCTATTCCAGAAGTAGTGAGGAGGCTTT
TTTGGAGGCCTAGGGACGTACCCAATTCGCCCTATAGTGAGTCGTATTACGCGCGCTCACTGGCCGTCGT
TTTACAACGTCGTGACTGGGAAAACCCTGGCGTTACCCAACTTAATCGCCTTGCAGCACATCCCCCTTTC
GCCAGCTGGCGTAATAGCGAAGAGGCCCGCACCGATCGCCCTTCCCAACAGTTGCGCAGCCTGAATGGCG
AATGGG
[124 nt withheld, positions 3367-3490]
C
[91 nt withheld, positions 3492-3582]
A
[49 nt withheld, positions 3584-3632]
CCTTTGACGTTGGAGTCCACGTTCTTT
[37 nt withheld, positions 3660-3696]
ACCCTATCTCGGTCTATTCTTTTGATTTATAAGGGATTTTGCCGATTTCGGCCTATTGGTTAAAAAATGA
GCTGATTTAACAAAAATTTAACGCGAATTTTAACAAAATATTAACGCTTACAATTTAGGTGGCACTTTTC
GGGGAAATGTGCGCGGAACCCCTATTTGTTTATTTTTCTAAATACATTCAAATATGTATCCGCTCATGAG
ACAATAACCCTGATAAATGCTTCAATAATATTGAAAAAGGAAGAGTATGAGTATTCAACATTTCCGTGTC
GCCCTTATTCCCTTTTTTGCGGCATTTTGCCTTCCTGTTTTTGCTCACCCAGAAACGCTGGTGAAAGTAA
AAGATGCTGAAGATCAGTTGGGTGCACGAGTGGGTTACATCGAACTGGATCTCAACAGCGGTAAGATCCT
TGAGAGTTTTCGCCCCGAAGAACGTTTTCCAATGATGAGCACTTTTAAAGTTCTGCTATGTGGCGCGGTA
TTATCCCGTATTGACGCCGGGCAAGAGCAACTCGGTCGCCGCATACACTATTCTCAGAATGACTTGGTTG
AGTACTCACCAGTCACAGAAAAGCATCTTACGGATGGCATGACAGTAAGAGAATTATGCAGTGCTGCCAT
AACCATGAGTGATAACACTGCGGCCAACTTACTTCTGACAACGATCGGAGGACCGAAGGAGCTAACCGCT
TTTTTGCACAACATGGGGGATCATGTAACTCGCCTTGATCGTTGGGAACCGGAGCTGAATGAAGCCATAC
CAAACGACGAGCGTGACACCACGATGCCTGTAGCAATGGCAACAACGTTGCGCAAACTATTAACTGGCGA
ACTACTTACTCTAGCTTCCCGGCAACAATTAATAGACTGGATGGAGGCGGATAAAGTTGCAGGACCACTT
CTGCGCTCGGCCCTTCCGGCTGGCTGGTTTATTGCTGATAAATCTGGAGCCGGTGAGCGTGGGTCTCGCG
GTATCATTGCAGCACTGGGGCCAGATGGTAAGCCCTCCCGTATCGTAGTTATCTACACGACGGGGAGTCA
GGCAACTATGGATGAACGAAATAGACAGATCGCTGAGATAGGTGCCTCACTGATTAAGCATTGGTAACTG
TCAGACCAAGTTTACTCATATATACTTTAGATTGATTTAAAACTTCATTTTTAATTTAAAAGGATCTAGG
TGAAGATCCTTTTTGATAATCTCATGACCAAAATCCCTTAACGTGAGTTTTCGTTCCACTGAGCGTCAGA
CCCCGTAGAAAAGATCAAAGGATCTTCTTGAGATCCTTTTTTTCTGCGCGTAATCTGCTGCTTGCAAACA
AAAAAACCACCGCTACCAGCGGTGGTTTGTTTGCCGGATCAAGAGCTACCAACTCTTTTTCCGAAGGTAA
CTGGCTTCAGCAGAGCGCAGATACCAAATACTGTTCTTCTAGTGTAGCCGTAGTTAGGCCACCACTTCAA
GAACTCTGTAGCACCGCCTACATACCTCGCTCTGCTAATCCTGTTACCAGTGGCTGCTGCCAGTGGCGAT
AAGTCGTGTCTTACCGGGTTGGACTCAAGACGATAGTTACCGGATAAGGCGCAGCGGTCGGGCTGAACGG
GGGGTTCGTGCACACAGCCCAGCTTGGAGCGAACGACCTACACCGAACTGAGATACCTACAGCGTGAGCT
ATGAGAAAGCGCCACGCTTCCCGAAGGGAGAAAGGCGGACAGGTATCCGGTAAGCGGCAGGGTCGGAACA
GGAGAGCGCACGAGGGAGCTTCCAGGGGGAAACGCCTGGTATCTTTATAGTCCTGTCGGGTTTCGCCACC
TCTGACTTGAGCGTCGATTTTTGTGATGCTCGTCAGGGGGGCGGAGCCTATGGAAAAACGCCAGCAACGC
GGCCTTTTTACGGTTCCTGGCCTTTTGCTGGCCTTTTGCTCACATGTTCTTTCCTGCGTTATCCCCTGAT
TCTGTGGATAACCGTATTACCGCCTTTGAGTGAGCTGATACCGCTCGCCGCAGCCGAACGACCGAGCGCA
GCGAGTCAGTGAGCGAGGAAGCGGAAGAGCGCCCAATACGCAAACCGCCTCTCCCCGCGCGTTGGCCGAT
TCATTAATGCAGCTGGCACGACAGGTTTCCCGACTGGAAAGCGGGCAGTGAGCGCAACGCAATTAATGTG
AGTTAGCTCACTCATTAGGCACCCCAGGCTTTACACTTTATGCTTCCGGCTCGTATGTTGTGTGGAATTG
TGAGCGGATAACAATTTCACACAGGAAACAGCTATGACCATGATTACGCCAAGCGCGCAATTAACCCTCA
CTAAAGGGAACAAAAGCTGGAGCTGCAAGCTTAATGTAGTCTTATGCAATACTCTTGTAGTCTTGCAACA
TGGTAACGATGAGTTAGCAACATGCCTTACAAGGAGAGAAAAAGCACCGTGCATGCCGATTGGTGGAAGT
AAGGTGGTACGATCGTGCCTTATTAGGAAGGCAACAGACGGGTCTGACATGGATTGGACGAACCACTGAA
TTGCCGCATTGCAGAGATATTGTATTTAAGTGCCTAGCTCGATACATAAACGGGTCTCTCTGGTTAGACC
AGATCTGAGCCTGGGAGCTCTCTGGCTAACTAGGGAACCCACTGCTTAAGCCTCAATAAAGCTTGCCTTG
AGTGCTTCAAGTAGTGTGTGCCCGTCTGTTGTGTGACTCTGGTAACTAGAGATCCCTCAGACCCTTTTAG
TCAGTGTGGAAAATCTCTAGCAGTGGCGCCCGAACAGGGACTTGAAAGCGAAAGGGAAACCAGAGGAGCT
CTCTCGACGCAGGACTCGGCTTGCTGAAGCGCGCACGGCAAGAGGCGAGGGGCGGCGACTGGTGAGTACG
CCAAAAATTTTGACTAGCGGAGGCTAGAAGGAGAGAGATGGGTGCGAGAGCGTCAGTATTAAGCGGGGGA
GAATTAGATCGCGATGGGAAAAAATTCGGTTAAGGCCAGGGGGAAAGAAAAAATATAAATTAAAACATAT
AGTATGGGCAAGCAGGGAGCTAGAACGATTCGCAGTTAATCCTGGCCTGTTAGAAACATCAGAAGGCTGT
AGACAAATACTGGGACAGCTACAACCATCCCTTCAGACAGGATCAGAAGAACTTAGATCATTATATAATA
CAGTAGCAACCCTCTATTGTGTGCATCAAAGGATAGAGATAAAAGACACCAAGGAAGCTTTAGACAAGAT
AGAGGAAGAGCAAAACAAAAGTAAGACCACCGCACAGCAAGCGGCCGCTGATCTTCAGACCTGGAGGAGG
AGATATGAGGGACAATTGGAGAAGTGAATTATATAAATATAAAGTAGTAAAAATTGAACCATTAGGAGTA
GCACCCACCAAGGCAAAGAGAAGAGTGGTGCAGAGAGAAAAAAGAGCAGTGGGAATAGGAGCTTTGTTCC
TTGGGTTCTTGGGAGCAGCAGGAAGCACTATGGGCGCAGCGTCAATGACGCTGACGGTACAGGCCAGACA
ATTATTGTCTGGTATAGTGCAGCAGCAGAACAATTTGCTGAGGGCTATTGAGGCGCAACAGCATCTGTTG
CAACTCACAGTCTGGGGCATCAAGCAGCTCCAGGCAAGAATCCTGGCTGTGGAAAGATACCTAAAGGATC
AACAGCTCCTGGGGATTTGGGGTTGCTCTGGAAAACTCATTTGCACCACTGCTGTGCCTTGGAATGCTAG
TTGGAGTAATAAATCTCTGGAACAGATTTGGAATCACACGACCTGGATGGAGTGGGACAGAGAAATTAAC
AATTACACAAGCTTAATACACTCCTTAATTGAAGAATCGCAAAACCAGCAAGAAAAGAATGAACAAGAAT
TATTGGAATTAGATAAATGGGCAAGTTTGTGGAATTGGTTTAACATAACAAATTGGCTGTGGTATATAAA
ATTATTCATAATGATAGTAGGAGGCTTGGTAGGTTTAAGAATAGTTTTTGCTGTACTTTCTATAGTGAAT
AGAGTTAGGCAGGGATATTCACCATTATCGTTTCAGACCCACCTCCCAACCCCGAGGGGACCCAGAGAGG
GCCTATTTCCCATGATTCCTTCATATTTGCATATACGATACAAGGCTGTTAGAGAGATAATTAGAATTAA
TTTGACTGTAAACACAAAGATATTAGTACAAAATACGTGACGTAGAAAGTAATAATTTCTTGGGTAGTTT
GCAGTTTTAAAATTATGTTTTAAAATGGACTATCATATGCTTACCGTAACTTGAAAGTATTTCGATTTCT
TGGCTTTATATATCTTGTGGAAAGGACGAAACACCGTCTTCCGCAAGAGCAAGCACGTTTTAGAGCTAGA
AATAGCAAGTTAAAATAAGGCTAGTCCGTTATCAACTTGAAAAAGTGGCACCGAGTCGGTGCTTTTTTAA
GCTTGGCGTAACTAGATCTTGAGACAAATGGCAGTATTCATCCACAATTTTAAAAGAAAAGGGGGGATTG
GGGGGTACAGTGCAGGGGAAAGAATAGTAGACATAATAGCAACAGACATACAAACTAAAGAATTACAAAA
ACAAATTACAAAAATTCAAAATTTTCGGGTTTATTACAGGGACAGCAGAGATCCACTTTGGCGCCGGCTC
GAGGGGG
Features (pLannotate 1.2.2; 29 found; start..end, strand, type, name):
     14..80      +  CDS            small t antigen (fragment): SV40 (simian virus 40) small t antigen
    106..317     +  promoter       EF-1α core promoter: core promoter for human elongation factor EF-1α
    318..1256    +  intron         EF-1α intron A: intron upstream of the start codon of human EF-1α
   1278..1877    +  CDS            PuroR (fragment): puromycin N-acetyltransferase; pac from Streptomyces; confers resistance to puromycin
   1893..2481    +  misc_feature   WPRE: woodchuck hepatitis virus posttranscriptional regulatory element
   2532..2551    +  misc_feature   cPPT/CTS (fragment): central polypurine tract and central termination sequence of HIV-1
   2553..2786    +  LTR            3' LTR (ΔU3): self-inactivating 3' long terminal repeat (LTR) from HIV-1
   2864..2985    +  polyA_signal   SV40 poly(A) signal: SV40 polyadenylation signal
   3025..3160    +  rep_origin     SV40 ori: SV40 origin of replication
   3181..3199    -  promoter       T7 promoter: promoter for bacteriophage T7 RNA polymerase
   3207..3362    +  CDS            lacZα (fragment): LacZα fragment of β-galactosidase; lacZ fragment
   3367..3795    +  rep_origin     f1 ori (sequence partly withheld): f1 bacteriophage origin of replication; arrow indicates direction of (+) strand synthesis
   3848..3952    +  promoter       AmpR promoter: bla
   3953..4813    +  CDS            AmpR: β-lactamase; bla; confers resistance to ampicillin, carbenicillin, and related antibiotics
   4984..5572    +  rep_origin     ori: high-copy-number ColE1/pMB1/pBR322/pUC origin of replication
   5755..5847    +  CDS            lacI (fragment): lac repressor; lacI; The lac repressor binds to the lac operator to inhibit transcription in E. coli. This inhibition can be relieved by adding lactose or isopropyl-β-D-thiogalactopyranoside (IPTG).
   5860..5881    +  protein_bind   CAP binding site: CAP binding activates transcription in the presence of cAMP. E. coli catabolite activator protein
   5896..5926    +  promoter       lac promoter: promoter for the E. coli lac operon
   5934..5950    +  protein_bind   lac operator: The lac repressor binds to the lac operator to inhibit transcription in E. coli. This inhibition can be relieved by adding lactose or isopropyl-β-D-thiogalactopyranoside (IPTG). lac repressor encoded by lacI
   5995..6013    +  promoter       T3 promoter: promoter for bacteriophage T3 RNA polymerase
   6041..6267    +  promoter       RSV promoter: Rous sarcoma virus enhancer/promoter
   6268..6448    +  LTR            5' LTR (truncated): truncated 5' long terminal repeat (LTR) from HIV-1
   6495..6620    +  misc_feature   HIV-1 Ψ: packaging signal of human immunodeficiency virus type 1
   6604..6967    +  CDS            HIV-1 gag (fragment): gag protein from human immunodeficiency virus 1; gag
   7113..7346    +  misc_feature   RRE: The Rev response element (RRE) of HIV-1 allows for Rev-dependent mRNA export from the nucleus to the cytoplasm.
   7723..7749    +  CDS            Rev (fragment): human immunodeficiency virus 1 (HIV-1) Rev protein; rev; enhances nuclear export of unspliced and incompletely spliced viral mRNAs
   7753..7993    +  promoter       U6 promoter: RNA polymerase III promoter for human U6 snRNA
   8023..8098    +  misc_RNA       gRNA scaffold: guide RNA scaffold for the Streptococcus pyogenes CRISPR/Cas9 system
   8154..8271    +  misc_feature   cPPT/CTS: central polypurine tract and central termination sequence of HIV-1
