[The description below was written by a language model from this plasmid's Addgene catalogue record and pLannotate feature annotations shown in this document.]
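Description:
DGKE gRNA (BRDN0001147022) is a third-generation lentiviral CRISPR guide plasmid built on the lentiGuide-Puro backbone, carrying a single guide RNA directed against human DGKE (diacylglycerol kinase epsilon), designed against the NM_003647.2 reference transcript. It is propagated in E. coli as a high-copy plasmid through a ColE1/pUC-type origin with ampicillin selection (AmpR, β-lactamase). The backbone also retains an f1 origin, an SV40 origin and poly(A) signal, and remnants of lac, T7 and T3 cloning-vector elements.

The viral cassette begins with an RSV promoter fused to a truncated HIV-1 5' LTR, which makes genomic RNA production Tat-independent. This is followed by the Ψ packaging signal with a partial gag sequence, the Rev response element for nuclear export of the unspliced genome, and a cPPT/CTS that aids nuclear import. It ends in a self-inactivating ΔU3 3' LTR. Within this frame, the human U6 RNA polymerase III promoter drives the DGKE-specific spacer joined to the Streptococcus pyogenes gRNA scaffold. Downstream, the EF-1α core promoter with its intron A expresses puromycin N-acetyltransferase, with a WPRE enhancing transcript expression, so that transduced mammalian cells can be selected with puromycin.

The plasmid does not encode Cas9, so it must be used together with a separate Cas9 vector such as lentiCas9-Blast or in cells already expressing Cas9. It belongs to a human kinome gRNA collection designed with optimized sgRNA rules to maximize on-target activity and limit off-target effects, and is suited to knocking out DGKE by lentiviral delivery. The cloning method is not recorded.
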