Addgene plasmid #76609: DGKE gRNA (BRDN0001147022)
Purpose: 3rd generation lentiviral gRNA plasmid targeting human DGKE
Depositing lab: John Doench & David Root. Depositing organization: Broad Institute. Publication: Optimized sgRNA design to maximize activity and minimize off-target effects of CRISPR-Cas9. Doench JG, Fusi N, Sullender M, Hegde M, Vaimberg EW, Donovan KF, Smith I, Tothova Z, Wilen C, Orchard R, Virgin HW, Listgarten J, Root DE. Nat Biotechnol. 2016 Jan 18. doi: 10.1038/nbt.3437. PubMed 26780180.
Backbone
  Vector backbone: lentiGuide-Puro
  Backbone manufacturer: Zhang Lab (Addgene plasmid # 52963)
  Vector type: Mammalian Expression, Lentiviral, CRISPR
  Selectable markers: Puromycin
Growth in bacteria
  Bacterial resistance: Ampicillin, 100 μg/mL
  Growth temperature: 37°C
  Growth strain: DH5alpha
  Copy number: High Copy
Gene/Insert
  Gene/Insert name: DGKE (alt names: DGKE; NM_003647.2)
  gRNA/shRNA sequence: TCTTCCGCAAGAGCAAGCAC
  Species: H. sapiens (human)
  Entrez Gene: DGKE (a.k.a. AHUS7, DAGK5, DAGK6, DGK, NPHS7)
  Promoter: hU6
  Cloning method: Unknown
  Sequencing primers: 5′ U6-F; 3′ pS2-R
Terms and licenses: Academic/Nonprofit Terms; Industry Terms: Not Available to Industry
Depositor comments: The gRNA was designed to target the following Genbank reference sequence(s): NM_003647.2. Note that this plasmid does NOT contain Cas9. It should be used in conjunction with lentiCas9-Blast (Addgene #52962) or otherwise with cell lines already expressing Cas9. Browse the full kinome gRNA library at http://www.addgene.org/pooled-library/broadgpp-human-kinome/ or visit http://www.broadinstitute.org/rnai/public/ for detailed protocols and information.
How to cite: DGKE gRNA (BRDN0001147022) was a gift from John Doench & David Root (Addgene plasmid # 76609 ; http://n2t.net/addgene:76609 ; RRID:Addgene_76609)
