>Addgene plasmid #76609 | DGKE gRNA (BRDN0001147022) | depositor partial sequence | sequence record 144069 | Target Sequence
TCTTCCGCAAGAGCAAGCAC
