>Addgene plasmid #76609 | DGKE gRNA (BRDN0001147022) | addgene partial sequence | sequence record 186163 | hU6-F
TAGAAAGTAATAATTTCTTGGGTAGTTTGCAGTTTTAAAATTATGTTTTAAAATGGACTATCATATGCTT
ACCGTAACTTGAAAGTATTTCGATTTCTTGGCTTTATATATCTTGTGGAAAGGACGAAACACCGTCTTCC
GCAAGAGCAAGCACGTTTTAGAGCTAGAAATAGCAAGTTAAAATAAGGCTAGTCCGTTATCAACTTGAAA
AAGTGGCACCGAGTCGGTGCTTTTTTAAGCTTGGCGTAACTAGATCTTGAGACAAATGGCAGTATTCATC
CACAATTTTAAAAGAAAAGGGGGGATTGGGGGGTACAGTGCAGGGGAAAGAATAGTAGACATAATAGCAA
CAGACATACAAACTAAAGAATTACAAAAACAAATTACAAAAATTCAAAATTTTCGGGTTTATTACAGGGA
CAGCAGAGATCCACTTTGGCGCCGGCTCGAGGGGGCCCGGGTGCAAAGATGGATAAAGTTTTAAACAGAG
AGGAATCTTTGCAGCTAATGGACCTTCTAGGTCTTGAAAGGAGTGGGAATTGGCTCCGGTGCCCGTCAGT
GGGCAGAGCG
